Addgene plasmid #65295: Str-KDEL_SBP-mCherry-GPI
Purpose: synchronize trafficking of mCherry-GPI from the ER (RUSH system)
Depositing lab: Franck Perez. Depositing organization: Institut Curie. Publication: Synchronization of secretory protein traffic in populations of cells. Boncompain G, Divoux S, Gareil N, de Forges H, Lescure A, Latreche L, Mercanti V, Jollivet F, Raposo G, Perez F. Nat Methods. 2012 Mar 11;9(5):493-8. doi: 10.1038/nmeth.1928. PubMed 22406856.
Backbone
  Vector backbone: pIRESneo3
  Backbone manufacturer: Clontech
  Vector type: Mammalian Expression
Growth in bacteria
  Bacterial resistance: Ampicillin, 100 μg/mL
  Growth temperature: 37°C
  Growth strain: DH5alpha
  Copy number: High Copy
Gene/Insert
  Gene/Insert name: GPI anchor
  Species: Synthetic
  Promoter: CMV
  Tag / fusion protein: IL-2 Signal Sequence and Streptavidin Binding Protein (SBP) (N terminal on insert); mCherry (N terminal on insert)
  Cloning method: Unknown
  Sequencing primers: 5′ mCherry-F; 3′ SV40pA-R
Terms and licenses: Academic/Nonprofit Terms; Industry Terms: Not Available to Industry
Depositor comments: luminal tagging
How to cite: Str-KDEL_SBP-mCherry-GPI was a gift from Franck Perez (Addgene plasmid # 65295 ; http://n2t.net/addgene:65295 ; RRID:Addgene_65295)
