[The description below was written by a language model from this plasmid's Addgene catalogue record and the feature table of its GenBank file.]
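Description:
Str-KDEL_SBP-mCherry-GPI is a 6,038 bp bicistronic mammalian expression plasmid built on the pIRESneo3 backbone and designed for the RUSH (retention using selective hooks) system. It is maintained in E. coli as a high-copy plasmid through a ColE1/pUC-type origin and selected with ampicillin via the beta-lactamase gene. No neomycin resistance cassette is annotated; the position downstream of the IRES, which the backbone name suggests would normally hold that marker, is occupied by the reporter, so the record shows no mammalian selection marker.

A single transcript is driven by the human CMV immediate-early enhancer and promoter and terminated by an SV40 polyadenylation signal. Downstream of the promoter (and a T7 promoter) lies an unannotated stretch of roughly 750 bp. From the construct name, this presumably encodes the "hook", streptavidin fused to a KDEL ER-retention signal, although the feature table does not label it. This is followed by a chimeric adenovirus/immunoglobulin intron and an EMCV IRES, which allows translation of the second cistron, the reporter. The reporter consists of the human IL-2 signal sequence for entry into the ER, the streptavidin-binding peptide (SBP), mCherry, and a synthetic GPI-anchoring signal, which is listed as the insert but not annotated as a feature. The tags are luminal, so SBP can bind the ER-resident streptavidin hook and hold mCherry-GPI in the ER. In the RUSH approach, adding biotin competes for streptavidin and releases the reporter. This produces a synchronized wave of mCherry-GPI trafficking from the ER through the secretory pathway that can be followed by fluorescence imaging across a cell population.
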