LOCUS       Exported 6038 bp ds-DNA circular SYN 12-MAY-2021
DEFINITION  synchronize trafficking of mCherry-GPI from the ER (RUSH system).
ACCESSION   .
VERSION     .
KEYWORDS    Str-KDEL_SBP-mCherry-GPI
SOURCE      synthetic DNA construct
  ORGANISM  synthetic DNA construct
REFERENCE   1 (bases 1 to 6038)
  AUTHORS   Boncompain G, Divoux S, Gareil N, de Forges H, Lescure A, Latreche
            L, Mercanti V, Jollivet F, Raposo G, Perez F
  TITLE     Synchronization of secretory protein traffic in populations of
            cells.
  JOURNAL   Nat Methods. 2012 Mar 11;9(5):493-8. doi: 10.1038/nmeth.1928.
  PUBMED    22406856
REFERENCE   2 (bases 1 to 6038)
  AUTHORS   .
  TITLE     Direct Submission
  JOURNAL   Exported May 12, 2021 from SnapGene Server 1.1.58
            http://www.snapgene.com
FEATURES             Location/Qualifiers
     source          1..6038
                     /organism="synthetic DNA construct"
                     /mol_type="other DNA"
     primer_bind     complement(44..63)
                     /label=pRS-marker
                     /note="pRS vectors, use to sequence yeast selectable
                     marker"
     enhancer        235..614
                     /label=CMV enhancer
                     /note="human cytomegalovirus immediate early enhancer"
     promoter        615..818
                     /label=CMV promoter
                     /note="human cytomegalovirus (CMV) immediate early
                     promoter"
     primer_bind     769..789
                     /label=CMV-F
                     /note="Human CMV immediate early promoter, forward primer"
     primer_bind     863..882
                     /label=T7
                     /note="T7 promoter, forward primer"
     promoter        863..881
                     /label=T7 promoter
                     /note="promoter for bacteriophage T7 RNA polymerase"
     intron          1646..1875
                     /label=chimeric intron
                     /note="chimera between introns from adenovirus and
                     immunoglobulin heavy chain genes"
     primer_bind     1858..1877
                     /label=pMT2-F
                     /note="Synthetic intron, forward primer"
     misc_feature    1933..2506
                     /label=IRES
                     /note="internal ribosome entry site (IRES) of the
                     encephalomyocarditis virus (EMCV)"
     primer_bind     complement(2100..2117)
                     /label=IRES reverse
                     /note="IRES internal ribosome entry site, reverse primer.
                     Also called pCDH-rev"
     primer_bind     2327..2346
                     /label=IRES-F
                     /note="IRES internal ribosome entry site, forward primer"
     sig_peptide     2533..2592
                     /product="human interleukin-2 signal sequence"
                     /label=IL-2 signal sequence
     CDS             2593..2703
                     /codon_start=1
                     /product="streptavidin-binding peptide"
                     /label=SBP
                     /note="selected from a peptide library; binds streptavidin
                     with nanomolar affinity (Keefe et al., 2001)"
                     /translation="DEKTTGWRGGHVVEGLAGELEQLRARLEHHPQGQREP"
     CDS             2713..3417
                     /codon_start=1
                     /product="monomeric derivative of DsRed fluorescent protein
                     (Shaner et al., 2004)"
                     /label=mCherry
                     /note="mammalian codon-optimized"
                     /translation="VSKGEEDNMAIIKEFMRFKVHMEGSVNGHEFEIEGEGEGRPYEGT
                     QTAKLKVTKGGPLPFAWDILSPQFMYGSKAYVKHPADIPDYLKLSFPEGFKWERVMNFE
                     DGGVVTVTQDSSLQDGEFIYKVKLRGTNFPSDGPVMQKKTMGWEASSERMYPEDGALKG
                     EIKQRLKLKDGGHYDAEVKTTYKAKKPVQLPGAYNVNIKLDITSHNEDYTIVEQYERAE
                     GRHSTGGMDELYK"
     primer_bind     complement(2855..2873)
                     /label=mCherry-R
                     /note="mCherry, reverse primer"
     primer_bind     3123..3142
                     /label=mCherry-F
                     /note="mCherry, forward primer"
     polyA_signal    3658..3779
                     /label=SV40 poly(A) signal
                     /note="SV40 polyadenylation signal"
     primer_bind     complement(3695..3714)
                     /label=SV40pA-R
                     /note="SV40 polyA, reverse primer"
     primer_bind     complement(3881..3897)
                     /label=M13 rev
                     /note="common sequencing primer, one of multiple similar
                     variants"
     primer_bind     complement(3881..3897)
                     /label=M13 Reverse
                     /note="In lacZ gene. Also called M13-rev"
     primer_bind     complement(3894..3916)
                     /label=M13/pUC Reverse
                     /note="In lacZ gene"
     protein_bind    3905..3921
                     /label=lac operator
                     /bound_moiety="lac repressor encoded by lacI"
                     /note="The lac repressor binds to the lac operator to
                     inhibit transcription in E. coli. This inhibition can be
                     relieved by adding lactose or
                     isopropyl-beta-D-thiogalactopyranoside (IPTG)."
     promoter        complement(3929..3959)
                     /label=lac promoter
                     /note="promoter for the E. coli lac operon"
     protein_bind    3974..3995
                     /label=CAP binding site
                     /bound_moiety="E. coli catabolite activator protein"
                     /note="CAP binding activates transcription in the presence
                     of cAMP."
     primer_bind     complement(4112..4129)
                     /label=L4440
                     /note="L4440 vector, forward primer"
     rep_origin      complement(4283..4871)
                     /direction=LEFT
                     /label=ori
                     /note="high-copy-number ColE1/pMB1/pBR322/pUC origin of
                     replication"
     primer_bind     complement(4363..4382)
                     /label=pBR322ori-F
                     /note="pBR322 origin, forward primer"
     CDS             complement(5042..5902)
                     /codon_start=1
                     /gene="bla"
                     /product="beta-lactamase"
                     /label=AmpR
                     /note="confers resistance to ampicillin, carbenicillin, and
                     related antibiotics"
                     /translation="MSIQHFRVALIPFFAAFCLPVFAHPETLVKVKDAEDQLGARVGYI
                     ELDLNSGKILESFRPEERFPMMSTFKVLLCGAVLSRIDAGQEQLGRRIHYSQNDLVEYS
                     PVTEKHLTDGMTVRELCSAAITMSDNTAANLLLTTIGGPKELTAFLHNMGDHVTRLDRW
                     EPELNEAIPNDERDTTMPVAMATTLRKLLTGELLTLASRQQLIDWMEADKVAGPLLRSA
                     LPAGWFIADKSGAGERGSRGIIAALGPDGKPSRIVVIYTTGSQATMDERNRQIAEIGAS
                     LIKHW"
     primer_bind     5665..5684
                     /label=Amp-R
                     /note="Ampicillin resistance gene, reverse primer"
     promoter        complement(5903..6007)
                     /gene="bla"
                     /label=AmpR promoter
ORIGIN
        1 gacggatcgg gagatctccc gatcccctat ggtcgactct cagtacaatc tgctctgatg
       61 ccgcatagtt aagccagtat ctgctccctg cttgtgtgtt ggaggtcgct gagtagtgcg
      121 cgagcaaaat ttaagctaca acaaggcaag gcttgaccga caattgcatg aagaatctgc
      181 ttagggttag gcgttttgcg ctgcttcgcg atgtacgggc cagatatacg cgttgacatt
      241 gattattgac tagttattaa tagtaatcaa ttacggggtc attagttcat agcccatata
      301 tggagttccg cgttacataa cttacggtaa atggcccgcc tggctgaccg cccaacgacc
      361 cccgcccatt gacgtcaata atgacgtatg ttcccatagt aacgccaata gggactttcc
      421 attgacgtca atgggtggac tatttacggt aaactgccca cttggcagta catcaagtgt
      481 atcatatgcc aagtacgccc cctattgacg tcaatgacgg taaatggccc gcctggcatt
      541 atgcccagta catgacctta tgggactttc ctacttggca gtacatctac gtattagtca
      601 tcgctattac catggtgatg cggttttggc agtacatcaa tgggcgtgga tagcggtttg
      661 actcacgggg atttccaagt ctccacccca ttgacgtcaa tgggagtttg ttttggcacc
      721 aaaatcaacg ggactttcca aaatgtcgta acaactccgc cccattgacg caaatgggcg
      781 gtaggcgtgt acggtgggag gtctatataa gcagagctct ctggctaact agagaaccca
      841 ctgcttactg gcttatcgaa attaatacga ctcactatag ggagacccaa gcttggtacc
      901 gagctcggat cgatatctgc ggcctagcta gcgcttaagg cctgttaacc ggtatggatg
      961 tatgcgtccg tcttgccctg tggctcctct ggggactcct cctgcaccag ggccagagcc
     1021 tcagccatag tcacagtgag aaggcgacag gaaccagctc gggcgccggt ttaaacgacc
     1081 ctagcaaaga ctcaaaagct caggtgtccg ctgccgaggc tggcattact ggaacatggt
     1141 acaatcagct cgggagcacc tttattgtga ctgctggagc cgatggagcc ctcaccggaa
     1201 catacgaatc tgctgtggga aacgccgaat cacggtacgt cctcactggc cgatacgata
     1261 gtgcccctgc caccgacgga tctgggactg ccctgggatg gactgtcgct tggaaaaaca
     1321 actaccggaa tgctcattct gccacaacat ggagtggaca gtacgtggga ggcgctgagg
     1381 ctagaatcaa tacacagtgg ctgctcacat ctggcacaac cgaggcaaat gcttggaaat
     1441 ccaccctggt gggacatgac acattcacca aagtgaaacc ctccgccgct tcaatcgatg
     1501 ccgccaaaaa agccggagtc aacaacggca atcctctgga tgccgtccag cagctcggac
     1561 cgaaagatga actgtgagcg gccgcataga taactgatcc agtgtgctgg aattaattcg
     1621 ctgtctgcga gggccagctg ttggggtgag tactccctct caaaagcggg catgacttct
     1681 gcgctaagat tgtcagtttc caaaaacgag gaggatttga tattcacctg gcccgcggtg
     1741 atgcctttga gggtggccgc gtccatctgg tcagaaaaga caatcttttt gttgtcaagc
     1801 ttgaggtgtg gcaggcttga gatctggcca tacacttgag tgacaatgac atccactttg
     1861 cctttctctc cacaggtgtc cactcccagg tccaactgca ggtcgagcat gcatctaggg
     1921 cggccaattc cgcccctctc cctccccccc ccctaacgtt actggccgaa gccgcttgga
     1981 ataaggccgg tgtgcgtttg tctatatgtt attttccacc atattgccgt cttttggcaa
     2041 tgtgagggcc cggaaacctg gccctgtctt cttgacgagc attcctaggg gtctttcccc
     2101 tctcgccaaa ggaatgcaag gtctgttgaa tgtcgtgaag gaagcagttc ctctggaagc
     2161 ttcttgaaga caaacaacgt ctgtagcgac cctttgcagg cagcggaacc ccccacctgg
     2221 cgacaggtgc ctctgcggcc aaaagccacg tgtataagat acacctgcaa aggcggcaca
     2281 accccagtgc cacgttgtga gttggatagt tgtggaaaga gtcaaatggc tctcctcaag
     2341 cgtattcaac aaggggctga aggatgccca gaaggtaccc cattgtatgg gatctgatct
     2401 ggggcctcgg tgcacatgct ttacatgtgt ttagtcgagg ttaaaaaaac gtctaggccc
     2461 cccgaaccac ggggacgtgg ttttcctttg aaaaacacga tgataagctt gccacaaccc
     2521 gggaggcgcg ccatgtacag gatgcaactc ctgtcttgca ttgcactaag tcttgcactt
     2581 gtcacgaatt ccgacgagaa gaccactggt tggcgaggtg gacacgttgt tgaaggactg
     2641 gctggggaac ttgaacaact tcgtgcacga ctggagcatc acccacaagg tcaacgtgaa
     2701 ccacctgcag gtgtgagcaa gggcgaggag gataacatgg ccatcatcaa ggagttcatg
     2761 cgcttcaagg tgcacatgga gggctccgtg aacggccacg agttcgagat cgagggcgag
     2821 ggcgagggcc gcccctacga gggcacccag accgccaagc tgaaggtgac caagggtggc
     2881 cccctgccct tcgcctggga catcctgtcc cctcagttca tgtacggctc caaggcctac
     2941 gtgaagcacc ccgccgacat ccccgactac ttgaagctgt ccttccccga gggcttcaag
     3001 tgggagcgcg tgatgaactt cgaggacggc ggcgtggtga ccgtgaccca ggactcctcc
     3061 ctacaggacg gcgagttcat ctacaaggtg aagctgcgcg gcaccaactt cccctccgac
     3121 ggccccgtaa tgcagaagaa gaccatgggc tgggaggcct cctccgagcg gatgtacccc
     3181 gaggacggcg ccctgaaggg cgagatcaag cagaggctga agctgaagga cggcggccac
     3241 tacgacgctg aggtcaagac cacctacaag gccaagaagc ccgtgcagct gcccggcgcc
     3301 tacaacgtca acatcaagtt ggacatcacc tcccacaacg aggactacac catcgtggaa
     3361 cagtacgaac gcgccgaggg ccgccactcc accggcggca tggacgagct gtacaagggc
     3421 cggccactgg aaaatggcgg aacctctctg tctgaaaaaa ctgtgctgct gctggtgact
     3481 ccctttctgg ccgctgcttg gtccctccac ccatgaggcc tcgagggcca attaattaac
     3541 tctagataac tgatcataat cagccatacc acatttgtag aggttttact tgctttaaaa
     3601 aacctcccac acctccccct gaacctgaaa cataaaatga atgcaattgt tgttgttaac
     3661 ttgtttattg cagcttataa tggttacaaa taaagcaata gcatcacaaa tttcacaaat
     3721 aaagcatttt tttcactgca ttctagttgt ggtttgtcca aactcatcaa tgtatcttaa
     3781 cgcgtcgagt gcattctagt tgtggtttgt ccaaactcat caatgtatct tatcatgtct
     3841 gtataccgtc gacctctagc tagagcttgg cgtaatcatg gtcatagctg tttcctgtgt
     3901 gaaattgtta tccgctcaca attccacaca acatacgagc cggaagcata aagtgtaaag
     3961 cctggggtgc ctaatgagtg agctaactca cattaattgc gttgcgctca ctgcccgctt
     4021 tccagtcggg aaacctgtcg tgccagctgc attaatgaat cggccaacgc gcggggagag
     4081 gcggtttgcg tattgggcgc tcttccgctt cctcgctcac tgactcgctg cgctcggtcg
     4141 ttcggctgcg gcgagcggta tcagctcact caaaggcggt aatacggtta tccacagaat
     4201 caggggataa cgcaggaaag aacatgtgag caaaaggcca gcaaaaggcc aggaaccgta
     4261 aaaaggccgc gttgctggcg tttttccata ggctccgccc ccctgacgag catcacaaaa
     4321 atcgacgctc aagtcagagg tggcgaaacc cgacaggact ataaagatac caggcgtttc
     4381 cccctggaag ctccctcgtg cgctctcctg ttccgaccct gccgcttacc ggatacctgt
     4441 ccgcctttct cccttcggga agcgtggcgc tttctcaatg ctcacgctgt aggtatctca
     4501 gttcggtgta ggtcgttcgc tccaagctgg gctgtgtgca cgaacccccc gttcagcccg
     4561 accgctgcgc cttatccggt aactatcgtc ttgagtccaa cccggtaaga cacgacttat
     4621 cgccactggc agcagccact ggtaacagga ttagcagagc gaggtatgta ggcggtgcta
     4681 cagagttctt gaagtggtgg cctaactacg gctacactag aaggacagta tttggtatct
     4741 gcgctctgct gaagccagtt accttcggaa aaagagttgg tagctcttga tccggcaaac
     4801 aaaccaccgc tggtagcggt ggtttttttg tttgcaagca gcagattacg cgcagaaaaa
     4861 aaggatctca agaagatcct ttgatctttt ctacggggtc tgacgctcag tggaacgaaa
     4921 actcacgtta agggattttg gtcatgagat tatcaaaaag gatcttcacc tagatccttt
     4981 taaattaaaa atgaagtttt aaatcaatct aaagtatata tgagtaaact tggtctgaca
     5041 gttaccaatg cttaatcagt gaggcaccta tctcagcgat ctgtctattt cgttcatcca
     5101 tagttgcctg actccccgtc gtgtagataa ctacgatacg ggagggctta ccatctggcc
     5161 ccagtgctgc aatgataccg cgagacccac gctcaccggc tccagattta tcagcaataa
     5221 accagccagc cggaagggcc gagcgcagaa gtggtcctgc aactttatcc gcctccatcc
     5281 agtctattaa ttgttgccgg gaagctagag taagtagttc gccagttaat agtttgcgca
     5341 acgttgttgc cattgctaca ggcatcgtgg tgtcacgctc gtcgtttggt atggcttcat
     5401 tcagctccgg ttcccaacga tcaaggcgag ttacatgatc ccccatgttg tgcaaaaaag
     5461 cggttagctc cttcggtcct ccgatcgttg tcagaagtaa gttggccgca gtgttatcac
     5521 tcatggttat ggcagcactg cataattctc ttactgtcat gccatccgta agatgctttt
     5581 ctgtgactgg tgagtactca accaagtcat tctgagaata gtgtatgcgg cgaccgagtt
     5641 gctcttgccc ggcgtcaata cgggataata ccgcgccaca tagcagaact ttaaaagtgc
     5701 tcatcattgg aaaacgttct tcggggcgaa aactctcaag gatcttaccg ctgttgagat
     5761 ccagttcgat gtaacccact cgtgcaccca actgatcttc agcatctttt actttcacca
     5821 gcgtttctgg gtgagcaaaa acaggaaggc aaaatgccgc aaaaaaggga ataagggcga
     5881 cacggaaatg ttgaatactc atactcttcc tttttcaata ttattgaagc atttatcagg
     5941 gttattgtct catgagcgga tacatatttg aatgtattta gaaaaataaa caaatagggg
     6001 ttccgcgcac atttccccga aaagtgccac ctgacgtc
//
