>Addgene plasmid #65295 | Str-KDEL_SBP-mCherry-GPI | addgene partial sequence | sequence record 114801 | IRES-F 5'-TGGCTCTCCTCAAGCGTATT-3'
ATTGTATGGGATCTGATCTGGGGCCTCGGTGCACATGCTTTACATGTGTTTAGTCGAGGTTAAAAAAACG
TCTAGGCCCCCCGAACCACGGGGACGTGGTTTTCCTTTGAAAAACACGATGATAAGCTTGCCACAACCCG
GGAGGCGCGCCATGTACAGGATGCAACTCCTGTCTTGCATTGCACTAAGTCTTGCACTTGTCACGAATTC
CGACGAGAAGACCACTGGTTGGCGAGGTGGACACGTTGTTGAAGGACTGGCTGGGGAACTTGAACAACTT
CGTGCACGACTGGAGCATCACCCACAAGGTCAACGTGAACCACCTGCAGGTGTGAGCAAGGGCGAGGAGG
ATAACATGGCCATCATCAAGGAGTTCATGCGCTTCAAGGTGCACATGGAGGGCTCCGTGAACGGCCACGA
GTTCGAGATCGAGGGCGAGGGCGAGGGCCGCCCCTACGAGGGCACCCAGACCGCCAAGCTGAAGGTGACC
AAGGGTGGCCCCCTGCCCTTCGCCTGGGACATCCTGTCCCCTCAGTTCATGTACGGCTCCAAGGCCTACG
TGAAGCACCCCGCCGACATCCCCGACTACTTGAAGCTGTCCTTCCCCGAGGGCTTCAAGTGGGAGCGCGT
GATGAACTTCGAGGACGGCGGCGTGGTGACCGTGACCCAGGACTCCTCCCTACAGGACGGCGAGTTCATC
TACAAGGTGAAGCTGCGCGGCACCAACTT
