>Addgene plasmid #65295 | Str-KDEL_SBP-mCherry-GPI | addgene partial sequence | sequence record 114803 | SV40pA-R 5'-GAAATTTGTGATGCTATTGC-3'
TTGCATTCATTTTATGTTTCAGGTTCAGGGGGAGGTGTGGGAGGTTTTTTAAAGCAAGTAAAACCTCTAC
AAATGTGGTATGGCTGATTATGATCAGTTATCTAGAGTTAATTAATTGGCCCTCGAGGCCTCATGGGTGG
AGGGACCAAGCAGCGGCCAGAAAGGGAGTCACCAGCAGCAGCACAGTTTTTTCAGACAGAGAGGTTCCGC
CATTTTCCAGTGGCCGGCCCTTGTACAGCTCGTCCATGCCGCCGGTGGAGTGGCGGCCCTCGGCGCGTTC
GTACTGTTCCACGATGGTGTAGTCCTCGTTGTGGGAGGTGATGTCCAACTTGATGTTGACGTTGTAGGCG
CCGGGCAGCTGCACGGGCTTCTTGGCCTTGTAGGTGGTCTTGACCTCAGCGTCGTAGTGGCCGCCGTCCT
TCAGCTTCAGCCTCTGCTTGATCTCGCCCTTCAGGGCGCCGTCCTCGGGGTACATCCGCTCGGAGGAGGC
CTCCCAGCCCATGGTCTTCTTCTGCATTACGGGGCCGTCGGAGGGGAAGTTGGTGCCGCGCAGCTTCACC
TTGTAGATGAACTCGCCGTCCTGTAGGGAGGAGTCCTGGGTCACGGTCACCACGCCGCCGTCCTCGAAGT
TCATCACGCGCTCCCACTTGAAGCCCTCGGGGAAGGACAGCTTCAAGTAGTC
